Addgene plasmid #123750: MTK3_036
Purpose: Encodes mScarlet as a Type 3 part to be used in the MTK system
Depositing lab: Hana El-Samad. Publication: A Toolkit for Rapid Modular Construction of Biological Circuits in Mammalian Cells. Fonseca JP, Bonny AR, Kumar GR, Ng AH, Town J, Wu QC, Aslankoohi E, Chen SY, Dods G, Harrigan P, Osimiri LC, Kistler AL, El-Samad H. ACS Synth Biol. 2019 Nov 15;8(11):2593-2606. doi: 10.1021/acssynbio.9b00322. Epub 2019 Nov 5. PubMed 31686495.
Backbone
  Vector backbone: MTK0_027
  Vector type: Mammalian Expression
Growth in bacteria
  Bacterial resistance: Chloramphenicol, 25 μg/mL
  Growth temperature: 37°C
  Growth strain: DH5alpha
  Copy number: Unknown
Gene/Insert
  Gene/Insert name: mScarlet
  Species: Synthetic
  Cloning method: Restriction Enzyme; 5′ cloning site BsmBI (destroyed during cloning); 3′ cloning site BsmBI (destroyed during cloning)
Terms and licenses: Academic/Nonprofit Terms; Industry Terms: Not Available to Industry
Depositor comments: Type 3 parts are generally reserved for coding sequences in the MTK. Please visit https://www.biorxiv.org/content/10.1101/506188v2 for BioRxiv preprint
How to cite: MTK3_036 was a gift from Hana El-Samad (Addgene plasmid # 123750 ; http://n2t.net/addgene:123750 ; RRID:Addgene_123750)
