[The description below was written by a language model from this plasmid's Addgene catalogue record and pLannotate feature annotations shown in this document.]
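Description:
MTK3_036 is a small (about 2.4 kb) part plasmid from the Mammalian Toolkit (MTK), a modular hierarchical cloning system for assembling genetic circuits for mammalian cells. It is built on the MTK0_027 part-entry backbone and carries the coding sequence of mScarlet, a synthetic, constitutively fluorescent red protein, stored as a "Type 3" part. In the MTK scheme, Type 3 positions are generally reserved for coding sequences, so this plasmid serves as a source of the mScarlet open reading frame rather than as a finished expression vector. The insert was placed into the backbone using BsmBI, a Type IIS enzyme, and both BsmBI sites were destroyed in the process.

The annotated features are consistent with this role. Apart from the mScarlet CDS, the plasmid contains only bacterial maintenance elements: a high-copy ColE1/pUC-type origin of replication and a chloramphenicol acetyltransferase (cat) gene driven by its own promoter and followed by a lambda t0 terminator, giving chloramphenicol selection in E. coli. No mammalian promoter, polyadenylation signal or mammalian selection marker is annotated. Although the record lists the vector type as mammalian expression, mScarlet would therefore only be expressed after being combined with promoter, terminator and other typed parts in a subsequent assembly step. The record does not describe the flanking overhangs or the enzyme used for that downstream assembly. Typical use is as a red fluorescent reporter module when constructing transcription units and multi-gene circuits within the MTK framework.
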