Features (pLannotate 1.2.2; 5 found; start..end, strand, type, name):
    607..1302    +  CDS            mScarlet: mScarlet is a basic (constitutively fluorescent) red fluorescent protein published in 2016, derived from synthetic construct. It has moderate acid sensitivity.
   1400..1434    -  terminator     lambda t0 terminator: minimal transcription terminator from phage lambda (Scholtissek and Grosse, 1987)
   1508..2164    -  CDS            cat: CAT_ECOLX - Experimental evidence at protein level: Swiss-Prot protein existence level 1. This enzyme is an effector of chloramphenicol resistance in bacteria. From Escherichia coli. This protein is used as a marker in many commonly used cloning vectors, such as pACYC184.
   2165..2262    -  promoter       cat promoter: promoter of the E. coli cat gene encoding chloramphenicol acetyltransferase
   2346..495     +  rep_origin     ori (across the origin): high-copy-number ColE1/pMB1/pBR322/pUC origin of replication
>Addgene plasmid #123750 | MTK3_036 | addgene full sequence | sequence record 248699 | Addgene NGS Result
ACTCTTTTTCCGAAGGTAACTGGCTTCAGCAGAGCGCAGATACCAAATACTGTTCTTCTAGTGTAGCCGT
AGTTAGGCCACCACTTCAAGAACTCTGTAGCACCGCCTACATACCTCGCTCTGCTAATCCTGTTACCAGT
GGCTGCTGCCAGTGGCGATAAGTCGTGTCTTACCGGGTTGGACTCAAGACGATAGTTACCGGATAAGGCG
CAGCGGTCGGGCTGAACGGGGGGTTCGTGCACACAGCCCAGCTTGGAGCGAACGACCTACACCGAACTGA
GATACCTACAGCGTGAGCTATGAGAAAGCGCCACGCTTCCCGAAGGGAGAAAGGCGGACAGGTATCCGGT
AAGCGGCAGGGTCGGAACAGGAGAGCGCACGAGGGAGCTTCCAGGGGGAAACGCCTGGTATCTTTATAGT
CCTGTCGGGTTTCGCCACCTCTGACTTGAGCGTCGATTTTTGTGATGCTCGTCAGGGGGGCGGAGCCTAT
GGAAAAACGCCAGCAACGCGGCCTTTTTACGGTTCCTGGCCTTTTGCTGGCCTTTTGCTCACATGTTCTT
TCCTGCGTTATCCCCTGATTCTGTGGATAACCGTAGTCGGTCTCATATGGTATCAAAAGGCGAGGCGGTC
ATTAAAGAGTTCATGAGGTTTAAAGTCCATATGGAAGGAAGCATGAATGGTCACGAGTTTGAGATAGAGG
GAGAGGGTGAGGGAAGGCCGTACGAAGGGACGCAAACTGCGAAGTTGAAGGTAACGAAAGGCGGCCCTCT
GCCATTCTCTTGGGACATCCTTTCACCGCAATTTATGTACGGCTCTAGGGCCTTCACAAAACACCCCGCC
GATATTCCGGATTACTATAAACAAAGTTTTCCTGAGGGCTTCAAGTGGGAAAGAGTAATGAACTTCGAGG
ATGGGGGAGCTGTGACGGTTACTCAAGACACTAGCCTGGAGGACGGTACTCTTATATACAAGGTAAAACT
AAGAGGGACGAATTTTCCGCCAGACGGCCCCGTGATGCAAAAAAAAACTATGGGGTGGGAAGCATCCACC
GAGAGGCTGTACCCCGAAGACGGGGTCCTGAAGGGTGATATTAAAATGGCATTAAGATTAAAAGATGGCG
GGAGATACTTAGCTGACTTCAAGACTACATATAAAGCCAAAAAACCTGTACAGATGCCTGGAGCTTACAA
TGTGGATCGTAAGCTGGATATTACATCCCACAACGAAGATTATACCGTGGTGGAGCAGTACGAGCGTTCA
GAGGGGCGTCACTCCACCGGGGGTATGGATGAATTATACAAGAGCGGTCTTAGAAGCAGGGCGCAAGCGT
CAAATTCAGCGGTAGATGGAACAGCAGGTCCAGGTAGTACTGGCAGCAGAGGATCCTGAGACCAGACCAA
TAAAAAACGCCCGGCGGCAACCGAGCGTTCTGAACAAATCCAGATGGAGTTCTGAGGTCATTACTGGATC
TATCAACAGGAGTCCAAGCGAGCTCGATATCAAATTACGCCCCGCCCTGCCACTCATCGCAGTACTGTTG
TAATTCATTAAGCATTCTGCCGACATGGAAGCCATCACAAACGGCATGATGAACCTGAATCGCCAGCGGC
ATCAGCACCTTGTCGCCTTGCGTATAATATTTGCCCATGGTGAAAACGGGGGCGAAGAAGTTGTCCATAT
TGGCCACGTTTAAATCAAAACTGGTGAAACTCACCCAGGGATTGGCTGAAACGAAAAACATATTCTCAAT
AAACCCTTTAGGGAAATAGGCCAGGTTTTCACCGTAACACGCCACATCTTGCGAATATATGTGTAGAAAC
TGCCGGAAATCGTCGTGGTATTCACTCCAGAGCGATGAAAACGTTTCAGTTTGCTCATGGAAAACGGTGT
AACAAGGGTGAACACTATCCCATATCACCAGCTCACCGTCTTTCATTGCCATACGAAATTCCGGATGAGC
ATTCATCAGGCGGGCAAGAATGTGAATAAAGGCCGGATAAAACTTGTGCTTATTTTTCTTTACGGTCTTT
AAAAAGGCCGTAATATCCAGCTGAACGGTCTGGTTATAGGTACATTGAGCAACTGACTGAAATGCCTCAA
AATGTTCTTTACGATGCCATTGGGATATATCAACGGTGGTATATCCAGTGATTTTTTTCTCCATTTTAGC
TTCCTTAGCTCCTGAAAATCTCGATAACTCAAAAAATACGCCCGGTAGTGATCTTATTTCATTATGGTGA
AAGTTGGAACCTCTTACGTGCCCGATCAATCATGACCAAAATCCCTTAACGTGAGTTTTCGTTCCACTGA
GCGTCAGACCCCGTAGAAAAGATCAAAGGATCTTCTTGAGATCCTTTTTTTCTGCGCGTAATCTGCTGCT
TGCAAACAAAAAAACCACCGCTACCAGCGGTGGTTTGTTTGCCGGATCAAGAGCTACCA
